Addgene plasmid #203569: FB312
Purpose: TU for the expression of Nanoluciferase (Nluc) under the PgpdA promoter.
Depositing lab: Jose Marcos. Depositing organization: Instituto de Agroquímica y Tecnología de Alimentos (IATA-CSIC). Publication: Development of a FungalBraid Penicillium expansum-based expression system for the production of antifungal proteins in fungal biofactories. Gandia M, Moreno-Gimenez E, Giner-Llorca M, Garrigues S, Ropero-Perez C, Locascio A, Martinez-Culebras PV, Marcos JF, Manzanares P. Microb Biotechnol. 2022 Feb;15(2):630-647. doi: 10.1111/1751-7915.14006. Epub 2022 Jan 27. PubMed 35084102.
Backbone
  Vector backbone: pDGB3α1R
  Vector type: Synthetic Biology
Growth in bacteria
  Bacterial resistance: Kanamycin, 50 μg/mL
  Growth temperature: 37°C
  Growth strain: DH5alpha
  Copy number: High Copy
Gene/Insert
  Gene/Insert name: PgpdA:Nluc:Ttub
  Species: Synthetic
Terms and licenses: Academic/Nonprofit Terms; Industry Terms: Not Available to Industry
How to cite: FB312 was a gift from Jose Marcos (Addgene plasmid # 203569 ; http://n2t.net/addgene:203569 ; RRID:Addgene_203569)
