[The description below was written by a language model from this plasmid's Addgene catalogue record and pLannotate feature annotations shown in this document.]
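Description:
FB312 is a synthetic-biology transcriptional unit (TU) plasmid from the FungalBraid modular cloning system, built in the pDGB3α1R backbone, a GoldenBraid-type binary vector. The 7.9 kb sequence carries left and right border repeats from nopaline C58 T-DNA, which delimit the segment that Agrobacterium can transfer into a recipient cell. It also carries the pVS1 replication module (oriV, RepA and the StaA stability protein), which supports maintenance in Agrobacterium. For propagation in E. coli it has a high-copy ColE1/pUC-type origin, with an adjacent pBR322 bom site and a small rop remnant. Bacterial selection is by kanamycin through the aph(3')-Ia (KanR) gene located outside the T-DNA borders.

The payload is the cassette PgpdA:Nluc:Ttub, lying on the reverse strand next to the right border. The gpdA promoter, from the Aspergillus nidulans glyceraldehyde-3-phosphate dehydrogenase gene, is a strong constitutive promoter widely used in filamentous fungi. Here it drives Nanoluciferase, which the annotation detects through its similarity to the catalytic subunit of the Oplophorus gracilirostris luciferase from which Nluc was engineered. The insert name indicates a Ttub terminator downstream, but the feature table does not annotate it. No fungal selection marker appears among the annotated features, consistent with a single-TU alpha-level plasmid that would be combined with other units in further assembly steps.

According to the record, the construct serves to express Nluc under PgpdA. The associated work concerns a Penicillium expansum-based expression system for producing antifungal proteins in fungal biofactories, so this plasmid plausibly provides a luminescent reporter benchmark for promoter strength, although the record does not state this explicitly.
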