Features (pLannotate 1.2.2; 12 found; start..end, strand, type, name):
    282..857     -  CDS            LUCI_OPLGR: Experimental evidence at protein level: Swiss-Prot protein existence level 1. Catalytic subunit of oplophorus-luciferin 2-monooxygenase. Oxidoreductase that converts coelenterazine (the oplophorus luciferin) to coelenteramide under emission of blue light with a maximum at 454 nm. Is also active with bisdeoxycoelenterazine. From Oplophorus gracilirostris (Luminous shrimp).
    835..1519    -  promoter       gpdA promoter (fragment): gpdA; promoter from the Aspergillus nidulans glyceraldehyde-3-phosphate dehydrogenase gene (Punt et al., 1990)
   1544..1568    +  misc_feature   RB T-DNA repeat: right border repeat from nopaline C58 T-DNA
   1908..2309    +  CDS            Y4CG_SINFN (fragment): Protein inferred from homology: Swiss-Prot protein existence level 3. From Sinorhizobium fredii (strain NBRC 101917 / NGR234).
   2869..3498    +  CDS            pVS1 StaA: stability protein from the Pseudomonas plasmid pVS1 (Heeb et al., 2000)
   3927..5000    +  CDS            pVS1 RepA: replication protein from the Pseudomonas plasmid pVS1 (Heeb et al., 2000)
   5066..5260    +  rep_origin     pVS1 oriV: origin of replication for the Pseudomonas plasmid pVS1 (Heeb et al., 2000)
   5463..5502    +  CDS            rop (fragment): Rop protein, which maintains plasmids at low copy number; rop
   5604..5744    +  misc_feature   bom: basis of mobility region from pBR322
   5930..6518    -  rep_origin     ori: high-copy-number ColE1/pMB1/pBR322/pUC origin of replication
   6606..7421    -  CDS            KanR: aminoglycoside phosphotransferase; aph(3')-Ia; confers resistance to kanamycin in bacteria or G418 (Geneticin®) in eukaryotes
   7854..7878    +  misc_feature   LB T-DNA repeat: left border repeat from nopaline C58 T-DNA
>Addgene plasmid #203569 | FB312 | addgene full sequence | sequence record 405313 | Addgene NGS Result
TCATCATGCAACATGCATGTACTGTCTGATGTATTAAGAGTATAGGGGTCAACAACTAGAGTGTCTGACA
GGTATATCTAGCAGTTTGATTTGACCATTCTTTTATTAAAACACTGTAACCCGCAACGAAGAACTCCTCC
GCTTCAAGTCAAGAATGCGCATATGTGCGTAAAATCGACAAGCCCGGCGGCATTCCACCGAGCAGGGTAT
TGCCTTTGGCACTTTACGTGCGCAGAGGAGCCTGAATGTTGAGTGGAATGATGGTGGAATGATGAAGCTT
ATGCGAGAATACGTTCGCAAAGGCGCCAACCAGTAACTCCGTTAATGGTAACACGAAACAGCAAGGAGCC
ATCAGGGTTGATGAGGCGCTCATCGATAATCTTGTTTCCATTCCACAAAGTACCGGTCACAGTAATCTTC
TTACCGTCGAACACAGCGATACCCTCGTAGGGTCGGCCGAAGTAGTCAATCATGTTGGGGGTGACGCCAT
CGATCACAAGAGTACCGTAGTGCAGGATAACTTTAAAGTGATGATCGTCGACTGGATAAACGACCTTGAA
AATTTTCTCGATCTGTCCCATTTGATCGCCAGAGAGGCCCTCGTATGGGATAATGACGTGGATGTCAATC
TTAAGACCGTTCTCTCCGCTCAACACAATACGCTGGATAGGAGTAACGGAAACGCCGAGATTCTGGAACA
AGGAAGAGACTCCTCCCTGCTCCAGCACCTGGTCAAGGTTATATCCGGCGGTTTGGCGCCAGTCGCCGAC
GAAATCTTCAAGGGTGAAAACCATTTTAAAGGTTCTTGGATGGGAAGATGAATATACTGAAGATGGGAAA
AGAAAGAGAAAAGAAAAGAGCAGCTGGTGGGGAGAGCAGGAAAATATGGCAACAAATGTTGGACTGACGC
AACGACCTTGTCAACCCCGCCGACACACCGGGCGGACAGACGGGGCAAAGCTGCCTACCAGGGACTGAGG
GACCTCAGCAGGTCGAGTGCAGAGCACCGGATGGGTCGACTGCCAGCTTGTGTTCCCGGTCTGCGCCGCT
GGCCAGCTCCTGAGCGGCCTTTCCGGTTTCATACACCGGGCAAAGCAGGAGAGGCACGATATTTGGACGC
CCTACAGATGCCGGATGGGCCAATTAGGGAGCTTACGCGCCGGGTACTCGCTCTACCTACTTCGGAGAAG
GTACTATCTCGTGAATCTTTTACCAGATCGGAAGCAATTGGACTTCTGTACCTAGGTTAATGGCATGCTA
TTTCGCCGACGGCTATACACCCCTGGCTTCACATTCTCCTTCGCTTACTGCCGGTGATTCGATGAAGCTC
CATATTCTCCGATGATGCAATAGATTCTTGGTCAACGAGGGGCACACCAGCCTTTCCACTTCGGGGCGGA
GGGGCGGCCGGTCCCGGATTAATAATCATCCACTGCACCTCAGAGCCGCCAGAGCTGTCTGGCGCAGTGG
CGCTTATTACTCAGCCCTTCTCTCTGCGTCCGTCCGTCTGTCCGCATGCGCCACTCCGTCATGAGACGGA
TCCTGACAGGATATATTGGCGGGTAAACCTAAGAGAAAAGAGCGTTTATTAGAATAATCGGATATTTAAA
AGGGCGTGAAAAGGTTTATCCGTTCGTCCATTTGTATGTGCATGCCAACCACAGGGTTCCCCTCGGGATC
AAAGTACTTTGATCCAACCCCTCCGCTGCTATAGTGCAGTCGGCTTCTGACGTTCAGTGCAGCCGTCATC
TGAAAACGACATGTCGCACAAGTCCTAAGTTACGCGACAGGCTGCCGCCCTGCCCTTTTCCTGGCGTTTT
CTTGTCGCGTGTTTTAGTCGCATAAAGTAGAATACTTGCGACTAGAACCGGAGACATTACGCCATGAACA
AGAGCGCCGCCGCTGGCCTGCTGGGCTATGCCCGCGTCAGCACCGACGACCAGGACTTGACCAACCAACG
GGCCGAACTGCACGCGGCCGGCTGCACCAAGCTGTTTTCCGAGAAGATCACCGGCACCAGGCGCGACCGC
CCGGAGCTGGCCAGGATGCTTGACCACCTACGCCCTGGCGACGTTGTGACAGTGACCAGGCTAGACCGCC
TGGCCCGCAGCACCCGCGACCTACTGGACATTGCCGAGCGCATCCAGGAGGCCGGCGCGGGCCTGCGTAG
CCTGGCAGAGCCGTGGGCCGACACCACCACGCCGGCCGGCCGCATGGTGTTGACCGTGTTCGCCGGCATT
GCCGAGTTCGAGCGTTCCCTAATCATCGACCGCACCCGGAGCGGGCGCGAGGCCGCCAAGGCCCGAGGCG
TGAAGTTTGGCCCCCGCCCTACCCTCACCCCGGCACAGATCGCGCACGCCCGCGAGCTGATCGACCAGGA
AGGCCGCACCGTGAAAGAGGCGGCTGCACTGCTTGGCGTGCATCGCTCGACCCTGTACCGCGCACTTGAG
CGCAGCGAGGAAGTGACGCCCACCGAGGCCAGGCGGCGCGGTGCCTTCCGTGAGGACGCATTGACCGAGG
CCGACGCCCTGGCGGCCGCCGAGAATGAACGCCAAGAGGAACAAGCATGAAACCGCACCAGGACGGCCAG
GACGAACCGTTTTTCATTACCGAAGAGATCGAGGCGGAGATGATCGCGGCCGGGTACGTGTTCGAGCCGC
CCGCGCACCTCTCAACCGTGCGGCTGCATGAAATCCTGGCCGGTTTGTCTGATGCCAAGCTGGCGGCCTG
GCCGGCCAGCTTGGCCGCTGAAGAAACCGAGCGCCGCCGTCTAAAAAGGTGATGTGTATTTGAGTAAAAC
AGCTTGCGTCATGCGGTCGCTGCGTATATGATGCGATGAGTAAATAAACAAATACGCAAGGGGAACGCAT
GAAGGTTATCGCTGTACTTAACCAGAAAGGCGGGTCAGGCAAGACGACCATCGCAACCCATCTAGCCCGC
GCCCTGCAACTCGCCGGGGCCGATGTTCTGTTAGTCGATTCCGATCCCCAGGGCAGTGCCCGCGATTGGG
CGGCCGTGCGGGAAGATCAACCGCTAACCGTTGTCGGCATCGACCGCCCGACGATTGACCGCGACGTGAA
GGCCATCGGCCGGCGCGACTTCGTAGTGATCGACGGAGCGCCCCAGGCGGCGGACTTGGCTGTGTCCGCG
ATCAAGGCAGCCGACTTCGTGCTGATTCCGGTGCAGCCAAGCCCTTACGACATATGGGCCACCGCCGACC
TGGTGGAGCTGGTTAAGCAGCGCATTGAGGTCACGGATGGAAGGCTACAAGCGGCCTTTGTCGTGTCGCG
GGCGATCAAAGGCACGCGCATCGGCGGTGAGGTTGCCGAGGCGCTGGCCGGGTACGAGCTGCCCATTCTT
GAGTCCCGTATCACGCAGCGCGTGAGCTACCCAGGCACTGCCGCCGCCGGCACAACCGTTCTTGAATCAG
AACCCGAGGGCGACGCTGCCCGCGAGGTCCAGGCGCTGGCCGCTGAAATTAAATCAAAACTCATTTGAGT
TAATGAGGTAAAGAGAAAATGAGCAAAAGCACAAACACGCTAAGTGCCGGCCGTCCGAGCGCACGCAGCA
GCAAGGCTGCAACGTTGGCCAGCCTGGCAGACACGCCAGCCATGAAGCGGGTCAACTTTCAGTTGCCGGC
GGAGGATCACACCAAGCTGAAGATGTACGCGGTACGCCAAGGCAAGACCATTACCGAGCTGCTATCTGAA
TACATCGCGCAGCTACCAGAGTAAATGAGCAAATGAATAAATGAGTAGATGAATTTTAGCGGCTAAAGGA
GGCGGCATGGAAAATCAAGAACAACCAGGCACCGACGCCGTGGAATGCCCCATGTGTGGAGGAACGGGCG
GTTGGCCAGGCGTAAGCGGCTGGGTTGCCTGCCGGCCCTGCAATGGCACTGGAACCCCCAAGCCCGAGGA
ATCGGCGTGAGCGGTCGCAAACCATCCGGCCCGGTACAAATCGGCGCGGCGCTGGGTGATGACCTGGTGG
AGAAGTTGAAGGCCGCGCAGGCCGCCCAGCGGCAACGCATCGAGGCAGAAGCACGCCCCGGTGAATCGTG
GCAAGCGGCCGCTGATCGAATCCGCAAAGAATCCCGGCAACCGCCGGCAGCCGGTGCGCCGTCGATTAGG
AAGCCGCCCAAGGGCGACGAGCAACCAGATTTTTTCGTTCCGATGCTCTATGACGTGGGCACCCGCGATA
GTCGCAGCATCATGGACGTGGCCGTTTTCCGTCTGTCGAAGCGTGACCGACGAGCTGGCGAGGTGATCCG
CTACGAGCTTCCAGACGGGCACGTAGAGGTTTCCGCAGGGCCGGCCGGCATGGCCAGTGTGTGGGATTAC
GACCTGGTACTGATGGCGGTTTCCCATCTAACCGAATCCATGAACCGATACCGGGAAGGGAAGGGAGACA
AGCCCGGCCGCGTGTTCCGTCCACACGTTGCGGACGTACTCAAGTTCTGCCGGCGAGCCGATGGCGGAAA
GCAGAAAGACGACCTGGTAGAAACCTGCATTCGGTTAAACACCACGCACGTTGCCATGCAGCGTACGAAG
AAGGCCAAGAACGGCCGCCTGGTGACGGTATCCGAGGGTGAAGCCTTGATTAGCCGCTACAAGATCGTAA
AGAGCGAAACCGGGCGGCCGGAGTACATCGAGATCGAGCTAGCTGATTGGATGTACCGCGAGATCACAGA
AGGCAAGAACCCGGACGTGCTGACGGTTCACCCCGATTACTTTTTGATCGATCCCGGCATCGGCCGTTTT
CTCTACCGCCTGGCACGCCGCGCCGCAGGCAAGGCAGAAGCCAGATGGTTGTTCAAGACGATCTACGAAC
GCAGTGGCAGCGCCGGAGAGTTCAAGAAGTTCTGTTTCACCGTGCGCAAGCTGATCGGGTCAAATGACCT
GCCGGAGTACGATTTGAAGGAGGAGGCGGGGCAGGCTGGCCCGATCCTAGTCATGCGCTACCGCAACCTG
ATCGAGGGCGAAGCATCCGCCGGTTCCTAATGTACGGAGCAGATGCTAGGGCAAATTGCCCTAGCAGGGG
AAAAAGGTCGAAAAGGACTCTTTCCTGTGGATAGCACGTACATTGGGAACCCAAAGCCGTACATTGGGAA
CCGGAACCCGTACATTGGGAACCCAAAGCCGTACATTGGGAACCGGTCACACATGTAAGTGACTGATATA
AAAGAGAAAAAAGGCGATTTTTCCGCCTAAAACTCTTTAAAACTTATTAAAACTCTTAAAACCCGCCTGG
CCTGTGCATAACTGTCTGGCCAGCGCACAGCCGAAGAGCTGCAAAAAGCGCCTACCCTTCGGTCGCTGCG
CTCCCTACGCCCCGCCGCTTCGCGTCGGCCTATCGCGGCCGCTGGCCGCTCAAAAATGGCTGGCCTACGG
CCAGGCAATCTACCAGGGCGCGGACAAGCCGCGCCGTCGCCACTCGACCGCCGGCGCCCACATCAAGGCA
CCCTGCCTCGCGCGTTTCGGTGATGACGGTGAAAACCTCTGACACATGCAGCTCCCGGTGACGGTCACAG
CTTGTCTGTAAGCGGATGCCGGGAGCAGACAAGCCCGTCAGGGCGCGTCAGCGGGTGTTGGCGGGTGTCG
GGGCGCAGCCATGACCCAGTCACGTAGCGATAGCGGAGTGTATACTGGCTTAACTATGCGGCATCAGAGC
AGATTGTACTGAGAGTGCACCATATGCGGTGTGAAATACCGCACAGATGCGTAAGGAGAAAATACCGCAT
CAGGCGCTCTTCCGCTTCCTCGCTCACTGACTCGCTGCGCTCGGTCGTTCGGCTGCGGCGAGCGGTATCA
GCTCACTCAAAGGCGGTAATACGGTTATCCACAGAATCAGGGGATAACGCAGGAAAGAACATGTGAGCAA
AAGGCCAGCAAAAGGCCAGGAACCGTAAAAAGGCCGCGTTGCTGGCGTTTTTCCATAGGCTCCGCCCCCC
TGACGAGCATCACAAAAATCGACGCTCAAGTCAGAGGTGGCGAAACCCGACAGGACTATAAAGATACCAG
GCGTTTCCCCCTGGAAGCTCCCTCGTGCGCTCTCCTGTTCCGACCCTGCCGCTTACCGGATACCTGTCCG
CCTTTCTCCCTTCGGGAAGCGTGGCGCTTTCTCATAGCTCACGCTGTAGGTATCTCAGTTCGGTGTAGGT
CGTTCGCTCCAAGCTGGGCTGTGTGCACGAACCCCCCGTTCAGCCCGACCGCTGCGCCTTATCCGGTAAC
TATCGTCTTGAGTCCAACCCGGTAAGACACGACTTATCGCCACTGGCAGCAGCCACTGGTAACAGGATTA
GCAGAGCGAGGTATGTAGGCGGTGCTACAGAGTTCTTGAAGTGGTGGCCTAACTACGGCTACACTAGAAG
GACAGTATTTGGTATCTGCGCTCTGCTGAAGCCAGTTACCTTCGGAAAAAGAGTTGGTAGCTCTTGATCC
GGCAAACAAACCACCGCTGGTAGCGGTGGTTTTTTTGTTTGCAAGCAGCAGATTACGCGCAGAAAAAAAG
GATCTCAAGAAGATCCTTTGATCTTTTCTACGGGGTCTGACGCTCAGTGGAACGAAAACTCACGTTAAGG
GATTTTGGTCATGCATTCTAGGTGATTAGAAAAACTCATCGAGCATCAAATGAAACTGCAATTTATTCAT
ATCAGGATTATCAATACCATATTTTTGAAAAAGCCGTTTCTGTAATGAAGGAGAAAACTCACCGAGGCAG
TTCCATAGGATGGCAAGATCCTGGTATCGGTCTGCGATTCCGACTCGTCCAACATCAATACAACCTATTA
ATTTCCCCTCGTCAAAAATAAGGTTATCAAGTGAGAAATCACCATGAGTGACGACTGAATCCGGTGAGAA
TGGCAAAAGTTTATGCATTTCTTTCCAGACTTGTTCAACAGGCCAGCCATTACGCTCGTCATCAAAATCA
CTCGCATCAACCAAACCGTTATTCATTCGTGATTGCGCCTGAGCGAGTCGAAATACGCGATCGCTGTTAA
AAGGACAATTACAAACAGGAATCGAATGCAACCGGCGCAGGAACACTGCCAGCGCATCAACAATATTTTC
ACCTGAATCAGGATATTCTTCTAATACCTGGAATGCTGTTTTCCCTGGGATCGCAGTGGTGAGTAACCAT
GCATCATCAGGAGTACGGATAAAATGCTTGATGGTCGGAAGAGGCATAAATTCCGTCAGCCAGTTTAGTC
TGACCATCTCATCTGTAACATCATTGGCAACGCTACCTTTGCCATGTTTCAGAAACAACTCTGGCGCATC
GGGCTTCCCATACAATCGGTAGATTGTCGCACCTGATTGCCCGACATTATCGCGAGCCCATTTATACCCA
TATAAATCAGCATCCATGTTGGAATTTAATCGCGGCCTTGAGCAAGACGTTTCCCGTTGAATATGGCTCA
TAACAGAACTTATTATTTCCTTCCTCTTTTCTACAGTATTTAAAGATACCCCAAGAAGCTAATTATAACA
AGACGAACTCCAATTCACTGTTCCTTGCATTCTAAAACCTTAAATACCAGAAAACAGCTTTTTCAAAGTT
GTTTTCAAAGTTGGCGTATAACATAGTATCGACGGAGCCGATTTTGAAACCGCGGTGATCACAGGCAGCA
ACGCTCTGTCATCGTTACAATCAACATGCTACCCTCCGCGAGATCATCCGTGTTTCAAACCCGGCAGCTT
AGTTGCCGTTCTTCCGAATAGCATCGGTAACATGAGCAAAGTCTGCCGCCTTACAACGGCTCTCCCGCTG
ACGCCGTCCCGGACTGATGGGCTGCCTGTATCGAGTGGTGATTTTGTGCCGAGCTGCCGGTCGGGGAGCT
GTTGGCTGGCTGGTGGCAGGATATATTGTGGTGTAAACATAACGGATCCGTCTCAGGAGAGCG
